>Addgene plasmid #31613 | GFP-PICK | depositor full sequence | sequence record 14495 | Author sequence
GTCGACGGATCGGGAGATCTCCCGATCCCCTATGGTGCACTCTCAGTACAATCTGCTCTGATGCCGCATA
GTTAAGCCAGTATCTGCTCCCTGCTTGTGTGTTGGAGGTCGCTGAGTAGTGCGCGAGCAAAATTTAAGCT
ACAACAAGGCAAGGCTTGACCGACAATTGCATGAAGAATCTGCTTAGGGTTAGGCGTTTTGCGCTGCTTC
GCGATGTACGGGCCAGATATACGCGTTGACATTGATTATTGACTAGTTATTAATAGTAATCAATTACGGG
GTCATTAGTTCATAGCCCATATATGGAGTTCCGCGTTACATAACTTACGGTAAATGGCCCGCCTGGCTGA
CCGCCCAACGACCCCCGCCCATTGACGTCAATAATGACGTATGTTCCCATAGTAACGCCAATAGGGACTT
TCCATTGACGTCAATGGGTGGAGTATTTACGGTAAACTGCCCACTTGGCAGTACATCAAGTGTATCATAT
GCCAAGTACGCCCCCTATTGACGTCAATGACGGTAAATGGCCCGCCTGGCATTATGCCCAGTACATGACC
TTATGGGACTTTCCTACTTGGCAGTACATCTACGTATTAGTCATCGCTATTACCATGGTGATGCGGTTTT
GGCAGTACATCAATGGGCGTGGATAGCGGTTTGACTCACGGGGATTTCCAAGTCTCCACCCCATTGACGT
CAATGGGAGTTTGTTTTGGCACCAAAATCAACGGGACTTTCCAAAATGTCGTAACAACTCCGCCCCATTG
ACGCAAATGGGCGGTAGGCGTGTACGGTGGGAGGTCTATATAAGCAGCGCGTTTTGCCTGTACTGGGTCT
CTCTGGTTAGACCAGATCTGAGCCTGGGAGCTCTCTGGCTAACTAGGGAACCCACTGCTTAAGCCTCAAT
AAAGCTTGCCTTGAGTGCTTCAAGTAGTGTGTGCCCGTCTGTTGTGTGACTCTGGTAACTAGAGATCCCT
CAGACCCTTTTAGTCAGTGTGGAAAATCTCTAGCAGTGGCGCCCGAACAGGGACTTGAAAGCGAAAGGGA
AACCAGAGGAGCTCTCTCGACGCAGGACTCGGCTTGCTGAAGCGCGCACGGCAAGAGGCGAGGGGCGGCG
ACTGGTGAGTACGCCAAAAATTTTGACTAGCGGAGGCTAGAAGGAGAGAGATGGGTGCGAGAGCGTCAGT
ATTAAGCGGGGGAGAATTAGATCGCGATGGGAAAAAATTCGGTTAAGGCCAGGGGGAAAGAAAAAATATA
AATTAAAACATATAGTATGGGCAAGCAGGGAGCTAGAACGATTCGCAGTTAATCCTGGCCTGTTAGAAAC
ATCAGAAGGCTGTAGACAAATACTGGGACAGCTACAACCATCCCTTCAGACAGGATCAGAAGAACTTAGA
TCATTATATAATACAGTAGCAACCCTCTATTGTGTGCATCAAAGGATAGAGATAAAAGACACCAAGGAAG
CTTTAGACAAGATAGAGGAAGAGCAAAACAAAAGTAAGACCACCGCACAGCAAGCGGCCGCTGATCTTCA
GACCTGGAGGAGGAGATATGAGGGACAATTGGAGAAGTGAATTATATAAATATAAAGTAGTAAAAATTGA
ACCATTAGGAGTAGCACCCACCAAGGCAAAGAGAAGAGTGGTGCAGAGAGAAAAAAGAGCAGTGGGAATA
GGAGCTTTGTTCCTTGGGTTCTTGGGAGCAGCAGGAAGCACTATGGGCGCAGCGTCAATGACGCTGACGG
TACAGGCCAGACAATTATTGTCTGGTATAGTGCAGCAGCAGAACAATTTGCTGAGGGCTATTGAGGCGCA
ACAGCATCTGTTGCAACTCACAGTCTGGGGCATCAAGCAGCTCCAGGCAAGAATCCTGGCTGTGGAAAGA
TACCTAAAGGATCAACAGCTCCTGGGGATTTGGGGTTGCTCTGGAAAACTCATTTGCACCACTGCTGTGC
CTTGGAATGCTAGTTGGAGTAATAAATCTCTGGAACAGATTTGGAATCACACGACCTGGATGGAGTGGGA
CAGAGAAATTAACAATTACACAAGCTTAATACACTCCTTAATTGAAGAATCGCAAAACCAGCAAGAAAAG
AATGAACAAGAATTATTGGAATTAGATAAATGGGCAAGTTTGTGGAATTGGTTTAACATAACAAATTGGC
TGTGGTATATAAAATTATTCATAATGATAGTAGGAGGCTTGGTAGGTTTAAGAATAGTTTTTGCTGTACT
TTCTATAGTGAATAGAGTTAGGCAGGGATATTCACCATTATCGTTTCAGACCCACCTCCCAACCCCGAGG
GGACCCGACAGGCCCGAAGGAATAGAAGAAGAAGGTGGAGAGAGAGACAGAGACAGATCCATTCGATTAG
TGAACGGATCGGCACTGCGTGCGCCAATTCTGCAGACAAATGGCAGTATTCATCCACAATTTTAAAAGAA
AAGGGGGGATTGGGGGGTACAGTGCAGGGGAAAGAATAGTAGACATAATAGCAACAGACATACAAACTAA
AGAATTACAAAAACAAATTACAAAAATTCAAAATTTTCGGGTTTATTACAGGGACAGCAGAGATCCAGTT
TGGTTAATCGGAATTCGAACGCTGACGTCGACGGATCGGGAGATCCCCCGGGCTGCAGGAATTCGAACGC
TGACGTCATCAACCCGCTCCAAGGAATCGCGGGCCCAGTGTCACTAGGCGGGAACACCCAGCGCGCGTGC
GCCCTGGCAGGAAGATGGCTGTGAGGGACAGGGGAGTGGCGCCCTGCAATATTTGCATGTCGCTATGTGT
TCTGGGAAATCACCATAAACGTGAAATGTCTTTGGATTTGGGAATCTTATAAGTTCCCTATCAGTGATAG
GGATCCCTATGAGTACCGCCTTATCCTTTCAAGAGAAGGATAAGGCGGTACTCATAGTTTTCTAGCCCCA
AGGGCGAATTCTGCAGATATCCATCACACTGGCGGCCGCTCGAGCATGCATCTAGAGGGCCCAATTCGCC
CTATAGTGAGTCGTATTACAATTCACTGGCCGTCGTTTTACAACGTCGTGACTGGGAAAACCCTGGCGTT
ACCCAACTTAATCGCCTTGCAGCACATCCCCCTTTCGCCAGCTGGCGTAATAGCGAAGAGGCCCGCACCG
ATTAACCCGTGTCGGCTCCAGATCTGGCCTCCGCGCCGGGTTTTGGCGCCTCCCGCGGGCGCCCCCCTCC
TCACGGCGAGCGCTGCCACGTCAGACGAAGGGCGCAGGAGCGTTCCTGATCCTTCCGCCCGGACGCTCAG
GACAGCGGCCCGCTGCTCATAAGACTCGGCCTTAGAACCCCAGTATCAGCAGAAGGACATTTTAGGACGG
GACTTGGGTGACTCTAGGGCACTGGTTTTCTTTCCAGAGAGCGGAACAGGCGAGGAAAAGTAGTCCCTTC
TCGGCGATTCTGCGGAGGGATCTCCGTGGGGCGGTGAACGCCGATGATTATATAAGGACGCGCCGGGTGT
GGCACAGCTAGTTCCGTCGCAGCCGGGATTTGGGTCGCGGTTCTTGTTTGTGGATCGCTGTGATCGTCAC
TTGGTGAGTTGCGGGCTGCTGGGCTGGCCGGGGCTTTCGTGGCCGCCGGGCCGCTCGGTGGGACGGAAGC
GTGTGGAGAGACCGCCAAGGGCTGTAGTCTGGGTCCGCGAGCAAGGTTGCCCTGAACTGGGGGTTGGGGG
GAGCGCACAAAATGGCGGCTGTTCCCGAGTCTTGAATGGAAGACGCTTGTAAGGCGGGCTGTGAGGTCGT
TGAAACAAGGTGGGGGGCATGGTGGGCGGCAAGAACCCAAGGTCTTGAGGCCTTCGCTAATGCGGGAAAG
CTCTTATTCGGGTGAGATGGGCTGGGGCACCATCTGGGGACCCTGACGTGAAGTTTGTCACTGACTGGAG
AACTCGGGTTTGTCGTCTGGTTGCGGGGGCGGCAGTTATGCGGTGCCGTTGGGCAGTGCACCCGTACCTT
TGGGAGCGCGCGCCTCGTCGTGTCGTGACGTCACCCGTTCTGTTGGCTTATAATGCAGGGTGGGGCCACC
TGCCGGTAGGTGTGCGGTAGGCTTTTCTCCGTCGCAGGACGCAGGGTTCGGGCCTAGGGTAGGCTCTCCT
GAATCGACAGGCGCCGGACCTCTGGTGAGGGGAGGGATAAGTGAGGCGTCAGTTTCTTTGGTCGGTTTTA
TGTACCTATCTTCTTAAGTAGCTGAAGCTCCGGTTTTGAACTATGCGCTCGGGGTTGGCGAGTGTGTTTT
GTGAAGTTTTTTAGGCACCTTTTGAAATGTAATCATTTGGGTCAATATGTAATTTTCAGTGTTAGACTAG
TAAATTGTCCGCTAAATTCTGGCCGTTTTTGGCTTTTTTGTTAGACGAAGCTTGGGCTGCAGGTCGACTC
TAGAAAATTGTCCGCTAAATTCTGGCCGTTTTTGGCTTTTTTGTTAGACAGGATCGATCCCCGGGTACCG
GTCGCCACCATGGTGAGCAAGGGCGAGGAGCTGTTCACCGGGGTGGTGCCCATCCTGGTCGAGCTGGACG
GCGACGTAAACGGCCACAAGTTCAGCGTGTCCGGCGAGGGCGAGGGCGATGCCACCTACGGCAAGCTGAC
CCTGAAGTTCATCTGCACCACCGGCAAGCTGCCCGTGCCCTGGCCCACCCTCGTGACCACCCTGACCTAC
GGCGTGCAGTGCTTCAGCCGCTACCCCGACCACATGAAGCAGCACGACTTCTTCAAGTCCGCCATGCCCG
AAGGCTACGTCCAGGAGCGCACCATCTTCTTCAAGGACGACGGCAACTACAAGACCCGCGCCGAGGTGAA
GTTCGAGGGCGACACCCTGGTGAACCGCATCGAGCTGAAGGGCATCGACTTCAAGGAGGACGGCAACATC
CTGGGGCACAAGCTGGAGTACAACTACAACAGCCACAACGTCTATATCATGGCCGACAAGCAGAAGAACG
GCATCAAGGTGAACTTCAAGATCCGCCACAACATCGAGGACGGCAGCGTGCAGCTCGCCGACCACTACCA
GCAGAACACCCCCATCGGCGACGGCCCCGTGCTGCTGCCCGACAACCACTACCTGAGCACCCAGTCCGCC
CTGAGCAAAGACCCCAACGAGAAGCGCGATCACATGGTCCTGCTGGAGTTCGTGACCGCCGCCGGGATCA
CTCTCGGCATGGACGAGCTGTACAAGTACCCATACGATGTTCCAGATTACGCTGGCGCGCCAATGTTTGC
AGACTTAGACTATGACATCGAGGAGGATAAATTAGGAATCCCCACTGTGCCCGGGAAGGTCACCCTGCAG
AAGGATGCTCAGAACCTGATTGGCATCAGCATCGGAGGAGGGGCCCAGTACTGTCCTTGTCTCTACATTG
TCCAGGTATTTGATAACACGCCTGCAGCCTTGGACGGCACTGTGGCAGCTGGTGATGAGATCACTGGGGT
CAATGGCCGATCAATCAAAGGAAAAACCAAGGTAGAGGTGGCGAAGATGATTCAGGAGGTGAAGGGGGAG
GTGACCATCCATTACAACAAGCTGCAGGCGGACCCTAAGCAGGGCATGTCCCTGGACATTGTGTTGAAGA
AAGTCAAGCACCGGCTGGTAGAAAACATGAGTTCAGGCACAGCTGATGCCCTGGGTCTAAGCCGTGCCAT
CCTGTGTAATGATGGGTTGGTAAAGCGGCTGGAGGAGCTGGAGCGCACTGCCGAGCTGTACAAAGGAATG
ACGGAGCACACCAAGAATCTCCTACGGGCCTTTTATGAGCTGTCACAGACTCACCGGGCTTTTGGGGACG
TGTTCTCTGTGATTGGGGTGCGGGAGCCGCAGCCAGCAGCAAGTGAAGCATTTGTGAAGTTTGCTGACGC
ACACCGCAGCATTGAGAAGTTCGGCATTCGGCTACTGAAAACCATCAAACCGATGCTGACGGATCTGAAC
ACGTACCTCAATAAGGCCATCCCTGATACACGCCTCACCATCAAGAAGTACCTGGATGTGAAGTTTGAGT
ACTTGTCATACTGTCTGAAGGTGAAGGAGATGGACGACGAGGAGTACAGCTGCATTGCCCTAGGAGAGCC
GCTATACCGAGTGAGCACAGGCAACTATGAGTATAGGTTAATCCTGCGCTGCCGCCAGGAGGCTCGAGCC
CGCTTCTCCCAGATGCGCAAGGATGTGCTGGAGAAGATGGAGCTGCTGGACCAGAAGCACGTCCAGGACA
TCGTGTTCCAGCTGCAGCGCTTCGTGTCTACCATGTCCAAGTACTATAATGACTGCTATGCGGTGCTGCG
GGACGCCGACGTCTTCCCCATCGAGGTGGACCTGGCACACACCACTCTAGCCTACGGCCCTAACCAGGGC
GGCTTTACCGATGGCGAAGATGAGGAGGAGGAGGAGGAGGACGGGGCAGCTAGGGAAGTGTCCAAGGACG
CACGTGGGGCCACTGGGCCTACAGACAAGGGCAGAAGCTGGTGTGACTCCTGACGGTCCGGTACAAGTAA
AGCGGCCGCGACTCTAGAATTCGATATCAAGCTTATCGATAATCAACCTCTGGATTACAAAATTTGTGAA
AGATTGACTGGTATTCTTAACTATGTTGCTCCTTTTACGCTATGTGGATACGCTGCTTTAATGCCTTTGT
ATCATGCTATTGCTTCCCGTATGGCTTTCATTTTCTCCTCCTTGTATAAATCCTGGTTGCTGTCTCTTTA
TGAGGAGTTGTGGCCCGTTGTCAGGCAACGTGGCGTGGTGTGCACTGTGTTTGCTGACGCAACCCCCACT
GGTTGGGGCATTGCCACCACCTGTCAGCTCCTTTCCGGGACTTTCGCTTTCCCCCTCCCTATTGCCACGG
CGGAACTCATCGCCGCCTGCCTTGCCCGCTGCTGGACAGGGGCTCGGCTGTTGGGCACTGACAATTCCGT
GGTGTTGTCGGGGAAATCATCGTCCTTTCCTTGGCTGCTCGCCTGTGTTGCCACCTGGATTCTGCGCGGG
ACGTCCTTCTGCTACGTCCCTTCGGCCCTCAATCCAGCGGACCTTCCTTCCCGCGGCCTGCTGCCGGCTC
TGCGGCCTCTTCCGCGTCTTCGCCTTCGCCCTCAGACGAGTCGGATCTCCCTTTGGGCCGCCTCCCCGCA
TCGATACCGTCGACCTCGAGACCTAGAAAAACATGGAGCAATCACAAGTAGCAATACAGCAGCTACCAAT
GCTGATTGTGCCTGGCTAGAAGCACAAGAGGAGGAGGAGGTGGGTTTTCCAGTCACACCTCAGGTACCTT
TAAGACCAATGACTTACAAGGCAGCTGTAGATCTTAGCCACTTTTTAAAAGAAAAGGGGGGACTGGAAGG
GCTAATTCACTCCCAACGAAGACAAGATATCCTTGATCTGTGGATCTACCACACACAAGGCTACTTCCCT
GATTGGCAGAACTACACACCAGGGCCAGGGATCAGATATCCACTGACCTTTGGATGGTGCTACAAGCTAG
TACCAGTTGAGCAAGAGAAGGTAGAAGAAGCCAATGAAGGAGAGAACACCCGCTTGTTACACCCTGTGAG
CCTGCATGGGATGGATGACCCGGAGAGAGAAGTATTAGAGTGGAGGTTTGACAGCCGCCTAGCATTTCAT
CACATGGCCCGAGAGCTGCATCCGGACTGTACTGGGTCTCTCTGGTTAGACCAGATCTGAGCCTGGGAGC
TCTCTGGCTAACTAGGGAACCCACTGCTTAAGCCTCAATAAAGCTTGCCTTGAGTGCTTCAAGTAGTGTG
TGCCCGTCTGTTGTGTGACTCTGGTAACTAGAGATCCCTCAGACCCTTTTAGTCAGTGTGGAAAATCTCT
AGCAGGGCCCGTTTAAACCCGCTGATCAGCCTCGACTGTGCCTTCTAGTTGCCAGCCATCTGTTGTTTGC
CCCTCCCCCGTGCCTTCCTTGACCCTGGAAGGTGCCACTCCCACTGTCCTTTCCTAATAAAATGAGGAAA
TTGCATCGCATTGTCTGAGTAGGTGTCATTCTATTCTGGGGGGTGGGGTGGGGCAGGACAGCAAGGGGGA
GGATTGGGAAGACAATAGCAGGCATGCTGGGGATGCGGTGGGCTCTATGGCTTCTGAGGCGGAAAGAACC
AGCTGGGGCTCTAGGGGGTATCCCC
[124 nt withheld, positions 8146-8269]
C
[91 nt withheld, positions 8271-8361]
A
[49 nt withheld, positions 8363-8411]
CCTTTGACGTTGGAGTCCACGTTCTTT
[37 nt withheld, positions 8439-8475]
ACCCTATCTCGGTCTATTCTTTTGATTTATAAGGGATTTTGCCGATTTCGGCCTATTGGTTAAAAAATGA
GCTGATTTAACAAAAATTTAACGCGAATTAATTCTGTGGAATGTGTGTCAGTTAGGGTGTGGAAAGTCCC
CAGGCTCCCCAGCAGGCAGAAGTATGCAAAGCATGCATCTCAATTAGTCAGCAACCAGGTGTGGAAAGTC
CCCAGGCTCCCCAGCAGGCAGAAGTATGCAAAGCATGCATCTCAATTAGTCAGCAACCATAGTCCCGCCC
CTAACTCCGCCCATCCCGCCCCTAACTCCGCCCAGTTCCGCCCATTCTCCGCCCCATGGCTGACTAATTT
TTTTTATTTATGCAGAGGCCGAGGCCGCCTCTGCCTCTGAGCTATTCCAGAAGTAGTGAGGAGGCTTTTT
TGGAGGCCTAGGCTTTTGCAAAAAGCTCCCGGGAGCTTGTATATCCATTTTCGGATCTGATCAGCACGTG
TTGACAATTAATCATCGGCATAGTATATCGGCATAGTATAATACGACAAGGTGAGGAACTAAACCATGGC
CAAGTTGACCAGTGCCGTTCCGGTGCTCACCGCGCGCGACGTCGCCGGAGCGGTCGAGTTCTGGACCGAC
CGGCTCGGGTTCTCCCGGGACTTCGTGGAGGACGACTTCGCCGGTGTGGTCCGGGACGACGTGACCCTGT
TCATCAGCGCGGTCCAGGACCAGGTGGTGCCGGACAACACCCTGGCCTGGGTGTGGGTGCGCGGCCTGGA
CGAGCTGTACGCCGAGTGGTCGGAGGTCGTGTCCACGAACTTCCGGGACGCCTCCGGGCCGGCCATGACC
GAGATCGGCGAGCAGCCGTGGGGGCGGGAGTTCGCCCTGCGCGACCCGGCCGGCAACTGCGTGCACTTCG
TGGCCGAGGAGCAGGACTGACACGTGCTACGAGATTTCGATTCCACCGCCGCCTTCTATGAAAGGTTGGG
CTTCGGAATCGTTTTCCGGGACGCCGGCTGGATGATCCTCCAGCGCGGGGATCTCATGCTGGAGTTCTTC
GCCCACCCCAACTTGTTTATTGCAGCTTATAATGGTTACAAATAAAGCAATAGCATCACAAATTTCACAA
ATAAAGCATTTTTTTCACTGCATTCTAGTTGTGGTTTGTCCAAACTCATCAATGTATCTTATCATGTCTG
TATACCGTCGACCTCTAGCTAGAGCTTGGCGTAATCATGGTCATAGCTGTTTCCTGTGTGAAATTGTTAT
CCGCTCACAATTCCACACAACATACGAGCCGGAAGCATAAAGTGTAAAGCCTGGGGTGCCTAATGAGTGA
GCTAACTCACATTAATTGCGTTGCGCTCACTGCCCGCTTTCCAGTCGGGAAACCTGTCGTGCCAGCTGCA
TTAATGAATCGGCCAACGCGCGGGGAGAGGCGGTTTGCGTATTGGGCGCTCTTCCGCTTCCTCGCTCACT
GACTCGCTGCGCTCGGTCGTTCGGCTGCGGCGAGCGGTATCAGCTCACTCAAAGGCGGTAATACGGTTAT
CCACAGAATCAGGGGATAACGCAGGAAAGAACATGTGAGCAAAAGGCCAGCAAAAGGCCAGGAACCGTAA
AAAGGCCGCGTTGCTGGCGTTTTTCCATAGGCTCCGCCCCCCTGACGAGCATCACAAAAATCGACGCTCA
AGTCAGAGGTGGCGAAACCCGACAGGACTATAAAGATACCAGGCGTTTCCCCCTGGAAGCTCCCTCGTGC
GCTCTCCTGTTCCGACCCTGCCGCTTACCGGATACCTGTCCGCCTTTCTCCCTTCGGGAAGCGTGGCGCT
TTCTCATAGCTCACGCTGTAGGTATCTCAGTTCGGTGTAGGTCGTTCGCTCCAAGCTGGGCTGTGTGCAC
GAACCCCCCGTTCAGCCCGACCGCTGCGCCTTATCCGGTAACTATCGTCTTGAGTCCAACCCGGTAAGAC
ACGACTTATCGCCACTGGCAGCAGCCACTGGTAACAGGATTAGCAGAGCGAGGTATGTAGGCGGTGCTAC
AGAGTTCTTGAAGTGGTGGCCTAACTACGGCTACACTAGAAGAACAGTATTTGGTATCTGCGCTCTGCTG
AAGCCAGTTACCTTCGGAAAAAGAGTTGGTAGCTCTTGATCCGGCAAACAAACCACCGCTGGTAGCGGTG
GTTTTTTTGTTTGCAAGCAGCAGATTACGCGCAGAAAAAAAGGATCTCAAGAAGATCCTTTGATCTTTTC
TACGGGGTCTGACGCTCAGTGGAACGAAAACTCACGTTAAGGGATTTTGGTCATGAGATTATCAAAAAGG
ATCTTCACCTAGATCCTTTTAAATTAAAAATGAAGTTTTAAATCAATCTAAAGTATATATGAGTAAACTT
GGTCTGACAGTTACCAATGCTTAATCAGTGAGGCACCTATCTCAGCGATCTGTCTATTTCGTTCATCCAT
AGTTGCCTGACTCCCCGTCGTGTAGATAACTACGATACGGGAGGGCTTACCATCTGGCCCCAGTGCTGCA
ATGATACCGCGAGACCCACGCTCACCGGCTCCAGATTTATCAGCAATAAACCAGCCAGCCGGAAGGGCCG
AGCGCAGAAGTGGTCCTGCAACTTTATCCGCCTCCATCCAGTCTATTAATTGTTGCCGGGAAGCTAGAGT
AAGTAGTTCGCCAGTTAATAGTTTGCGCAACGTTGTTGCCATTGCTACAGGCATCGTGGTGTCACGCTCG
TCGTTTGGTATGGCTTCATTCAGCTCCGGTTCCCAACGATCAAGGCGAGTTACATGATCCCCCATGTTGT
GCAAAAAAGCGGTTAGCTCCTTCGGTCCTCCGATCGTTGTCAGAAGTAAGTTGGCCGCAGTGTTATCACT
CATGGTTATGGCAGCACTGCATAATTCTCTTACTGTCATGCCATCCGTAAGATGCTTTTCTGTGACTGGT
GAGTACTCAACCAAGTCATTCTGAGAATAGTGTATGCGGCGACCGAGTTGCTCTTGCCCGGCGTCAATAC
GGGATAATACCGCGCCACATAGCAGAACTTTAAAAGTGCTCATCATTGGAAAACGTTCTTCGGGGCGAAA
ACTCTCAAGGATCTTACCGCTGTTGAGATCCAGTTCGATGTAACCCACTCGTGCACCCAACTGATCTTCA
GCATCTTTTACTTTCACCAGCGTTTCTGGGTGAGCAAAAACAGGAAGGCAAAATGCCGCAAAAAAGGGAA
TAAGGGCGACACGGAAATGTTGAATACTCATACTCTTCCTTTTTCAATATTATTGAAGCATTTATCAGGG
TTATTGTCTCATGAGCGGATACATATTTGAATGTATTTAGAAAAATAAACAAATAGGGGTTCCGCGCACA
TTTCCCCGAAAAGTGCCACCTGAC
Features (pLannotate 1.2.2; 38 found; start..end, strand, type, name):
     31..83      -  misc_feature   bom (fragment): basis of mobility region from pBR322
    238..617     +  enhancer       CMV enhancer: human cytomegalovirus immediate early enhancer
    618..817     +  promoter       CMV promoter: human cytomegalovirus (CMV) immediate early promoter
    835..1015    +  LTR            5' LTR (truncated): truncated 5' long terminal repeat (LTR) from HIV-1
   1062..1187    +  misc_feature   HIV-1 Ψ: packaging signal of human immunodeficiency virus type 1
   1171..1534    +  CDS            HIV-1 gag (fragment): gag protein from human immunodeficiency virus 1; gag
   1680..1913    +  misc_feature   RRE: The Rev response element (RRE) of HIV-1 allows for Rev-dependent mRNA export from the nucleus to the cytoplasm.
   2290..2390    +  CDS            Rev (fragment): human immunodeficiency virus 1 (HIV-1) Rev protein; rev; enhances nuclear export of unspliced and incompletely spliced viral mRNAs
   2440..2557    +  misc_feature   cPPT/CTS: central polypurine tract and central termination sequence of HIV-1
   2632..2656    +  misc_feature   MCS (fragment): pBluescript multiple cloning site
   2655..2856    +  promoter       H1 promoter (fragment): human H1 RNA promoter
   3010..3028    -  promoter       T7 promoter: promoter for bacteriophage T7 RNA polymerase
   3031..3152    +  CDS            lacZα (fragment): LacZα fragment of β-galactosidase; lacZ fragment
   3176..4386    +  promoter       UbC promoter: human ubiquitin C promoter
   4397..4414    -  misc_feature   MCS (fragment): pUC18/19 multiple cloning site
   4410..4459    +  promoter       UbC promoter (fragment): human ubiquitin C promoter
   4490..5206    +  CDS            EGFP: EGFP is a basic (constitutively fluorescent) green fluorescent protein published in 1996, derived from Aequorea victoria. It is reported to be a rapidly-maturing weak dimer with moderate acid sensitivity.
   5207..5233    +  CDS            3xHA (fragment): three tandem HA epitope tags
   5243..6490    +  CDS            Pick1: PICK1_RAT - Also known as Prkcabp. Experimental evidence at protein level: Swiss-Prot protein existence level 1. Probable adapter protein that bind to and organize the subcellular localization of a variety of membrane proteins containing some PDZ recognition sequence. Involved in the clustering of various receptors, possibly by acting at the receptor internalization level. Plays a role in synaptic plasticity by regulating the trafficking and internalization of AMPA receptors. May be regulated upon PRKCA activation. May regulate ASIC1/ASIC3 channel. Regulates actin polymerization by inhibiting
   6527..6551    +  misc_feature   MCS (fragment): pBluescript multiple cloning site
   6551..7139    +  misc_feature   WPRE: woodchuck hepatitis virus posttranscriptional regulatory element
   7076..7657    +  CDS            nef (fragment): NEF_HV1H2 - Experimental evidence at protein level: Swiss-Prot protein existence level 1. Extracellular Nef protein targets CD4(+) T-lymphocytes for apoptosis by interacting with CXCR4 surface receptors. From Human immunodeficiency virus type 1 group M subtype B (isolate HXB2) (HIV-1).
   7664..7844    +  LTR            5' LTR (truncated): truncated 5' long terminal repeat (LTR) from HIV-1
   7876..8100    +  polyA_signal   bGH poly(A) signal: bovine growth hormone polyadenylation signal
   8104..8125    +  promoter       SV40 promoter (fragment): SV40 enhancer and early promoter
   8146..8574    +  rep_origin     f1 ori (sequence partly withheld): f1 bacteriophage origin of replication; arrow indicates direction of (+) strand synthesis
   8588..8917    +  promoter       SV40 promoter: SV40 enhancer and early promoter
   8965..9012    +  promoter       EM7 promoter: synthetic bacterial promoter&nbsp
   9031..9405    +  CDS            BleoR: antibiotic-binding protein; Sh ble from Streptoalloteichus hindustanus; confers resistance to bleomycin, phleomycin, and Zeocin™
   9415..9540    +  CDS            ble (fragment): BLE_KLEPN - Experimental evidence at protein level: Swiss-Prot protein existence level 1. Binding protein with a strong affinity to the bleomycin family of antibiotics. Binds to CL990; an antimitotic-antibiotic compound. From Klebsiella pneumoniae.
   9535..9656    +  polyA_signal   SV40 poly(A) signal: SV40 polyadenylation signal
   9727..9749    -  protein_bind   lac operator (fragment): The lac repressor binds to the lac operator to inhibit transcription in E. coli. This inhibition can be relieved by adding lactose or isopropyl-β-D-thiogalactopyranoside (IPTG). lac repressor encoded by lacI
   9753..9783    -  promoter       lac promoter: promoter for the E. coli lac operon
   9798..9819    -  protein_bind   CAP binding site: CAP binding activates transcription in the presence of cAMP. E. coli catabolite activator protein
   9832..9924    -  CDS            lacI (fragment): lac repressor; lacI; The lac repressor binds to the lac operator to inhibit transcription in E. coli. This inhibition can be relieved by adding lactose or isopropyl-β-D-thiogalactopyranoside (IPTG).
  10107..10695   -  rep_origin     ori: high-copy-number ColE1/pMB1/pBR322/pUC origin of replication
  10866..11726   -  CDS            AmpR: β-lactamase; bla; confers resistance to ampicillin, carbenicillin, and related antibiotics
  11727..11831   -  promoter       AmpR promoter: bla
