[The description below was written by a language model from this plasmid's Addgene catalogue record and pLannotate feature annotations shown in this document.]
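Description:
GFP-PICK is a lentiviral "molecular replacement" construct built on the FUGW backbone, a third-generation-style HIV-1 transfer vector for mammalian expression. It is propagated in E. coli from a high-copy ColE1/pUC origin under ampicillin selection (AmpR). The backbone also carries an f1 origin and an SV40/EM7-driven BleoR (Zeocin resistance) cassette, which lies outside the viral genome. A CMV enhancer/promoter fused to a truncated 5' LTR drives production of the packageable viral RNA. That RNA contains the Ψ packaging signal with a gag fragment, the RRE for Rev-dependent nuclear export, the cPPT/CTS element, a WPRE that enhances transcript expression, and a truncated 3' LTR followed by a bGH polyadenylation signal.

Two expression units sit between the LTRs. Upstream, a human H1 (RNA polymerase III) promoter drives a short hairpin RNA against endogenous rat PICK1. Downstream, the human ubiquitin C promoter drives an open reading frame made up of EGFP, an HA epitope and rat Pick1. According to the depositor, this Pick1 has been made insensitive to the shRNA. A single virus therefore knocks down the native protein while supplying a fluorescent, epitope-tagged recombinant version in the same transduced cell, so the GFP signal marks the cells in which replacement has occurred.

PICK1 is a PDZ-domain adapter protein that regulates AMPA receptor trafficking and internalization. The associated study examined its calcium binding in the intracellular retention of AMPA receptors during long-term depression. This construct is described as the replacement construct. The record does not state which cell types were transduced.
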