Addgene plasmid #31613: GFP-PICK
Depositing lab: Robert Malenka. Depositing organization: Stanford University. Publication: Calcium binding to PICK1 is essential for the intracellular retention of AMPA receptors underlying long-term depression. Citri A, Bhattacharyya S, Ma C, Morishita W, Fang S, Rizo J, Malenka RC. J Neurosci. 2010 Dec 8. 30(49):16437-52. 10.1523/JNEUROSCI.4478-10.2010 PubMed 21147983.
Backbone
  Vector backbone: FUGW
  Backbone manufacturer: David Baltimore (Caltech)
  Backbone size w/o insert (bp): 9941
  Vector type: Mammalian Expression, Lentiviral
Growth in bacteria
  Bacterial resistance: Ampicillin, 100 μg/mL
  Growth temperature: 37°C
  Growth strain: Stbl3
  Growth instructions: Stbl3
  Copy number: High Copy
Gene/Insert
  Gene/Insert name: PICK1 (shRNA insensitive) +shRNA towards PICK1 (alt name: PICK1)
  Species: R. norvegicus (rat)
  Entrez Gene: Pick1 (a.k.a. Prkcabp)
  Tag / fusion protein: GFP (N terminal on insert); HA (N terminal on insert); PICK1 shRNA (N terminal on backbone)
  Cloning method: Restriction Enzyme
  Sequencing primers: 5′ EGFP-C
Terms and licenses: Academic/Nonprofit Terms; Industry Terms: Not Available to Industry
Depositor comments: This is the replacement construct which expresses an shRNA to knockdown the endogenous protein and a recombinant GFP-tagged, shRNA-resistant protein, to replace the endogenous PICK1. shRNA sequence: CTATGAGTACCGCCTTATCCT
How to cite: GFP-PICK was a gift from Robert Malenka (Addgene plasmid # 31613 ; http://n2t.net/addgene:31613 ; RRID:Addgene_31613)
