>Addgene plasmid #31613 | GFP-PICK | addgene partial sequence | sequence record 36452 | EGFP-N 5'-CGTCGCCGTCCAGCTCGACCAG-3'
CCCGGNANGCTCTGCCNTNCTACCATGGTGGCGACCGGTACCCGGGGATCGATCCTCTAGAGTCGACCTG
CAGCCCAAGCTTCGTCTAACAAAAAAGCCAAAAACGGCCAGAATTTAGCGGACAATTTACTAGTCTAACA
CTGAAAATTACATATTGACCCAAATGATTACATTTCAAAAGGTGCCTAAAAAACTTCACAAAACACACTC
GCCAACCCCGAGCGCATAGTTCAAAACCGGAGCTTCAGCTACTTAAGAAGATAGGTACATAAAACCGACC
AAAGAAACTGACGCCTCACTTATCCCTCCCCTCACCAGAGGTCCGGCGCCTGTCGATTCAGGAGAGCCTA
CCCTAGGCCCGAACCCTGCGTCCTGCGACGGAGAAAAGCCTACCGCACACCTACCGGCAGGTGGCCCCAC
CCTGCATTATAAGCCAACAGAACGGGTGACGTCACGACACGACGAGGGCGCGCGCTCCCAAAGGTACGGG
TGCACTGCCCAACGGCACCGCCATAACTGCCGCCCCCGCAACAGACGACAAACCGAGTTCTCCAGTCAGT
GACAAACTTCACGTCAGGGTCCCCAGATGGTGCCCCAGCCCATCTCACCCGAATAAGAGCTTTCCCGCAT
TAGCGAAGGCCTCAAGACCTTGGGTTCTTGCCGCCCACCATGCCCCCCACCTTGTTTCAACGACCTCACA
GCCCGCCTCACAAGCGTCTTCCATTCAAGACTCGGGAACAGCCGCCATTTTGCTGCGCTCCCCCCAACCC
CCAGTTCAGGGCAACCTTGCTCGCGGACCCAGACTACAGCCCTTGGCGGTCTCTCCACACGCTTCCGTCC
CACNGAGCGGCCCGGCGGCCACGAAAGCCCCGGCCAGCCCAGCAGCCCGCTACTCACCAAGTGACGATCA
CAGCGATCCACAAACAAGAACCGNGGACCCAAATCCGGGCTGCGAGGGACTAGCTGTGCCACACCCGGNG
CGTCTTTTTTAATCATCGGCGTTCNCGCCCCACGGNAATCCCTCCGCAGAATNGCCGAAAAGGGNTTTTT
TTNNTNGCNTGTNCGCTNTTTGGAAGAAAACAGTGCCTTAGAGTCNCCAA
