>Addgene plasmid #31613 | GFP-PICK | addgene partial sequence | sequence record 38000 | H1 5'-tcgctatgtgttctgggaaa-3'
AGTTCCCTATCAGTGATAGGGATCCCTATGAGTACCGCCTTATCCTTTCAAGAGAAGGATAAGGCGGTAC
TCATAGTTTTCTAGCCCCAAGGGCGAATTCTGCAGATATCCATCACACTGGCGGCCGCTCGAGCATGCAT
CTAGAGGGCCCAATTCGCCCTATAGTGAGTCGTATTACAATTCACTGGCCGTCGTTTTACAACGTCGTGA
CTGGGAAAACCCTGGCGTTACCCAACTTAATCGCCTTGCAGCACATCCCCCTTTCGCCAGCTGGCGTAAT
AGCGAAGAGGCCCGCACCGATTAACCCGTGTCGGCTCCAGATCTGGCCTCCGCGCCGGGTTTTGGCGCCT
CCCGCGGGCGCCCCCCTCCTCACGGCGAGCGCTGCCACGTCAGACGAAGGGCGCAGCGAGCGTCCTGATC
CTTCCGCCCGGACGCTCAGGACAGCGGCCCGCTGCTCATAAGACTCGGCCTTAGAACCCCAGTATCAGCA
GAAGGACATTTTAGGACGGGACTTGGGTGACTCTAGGGCACTGGTTTTCTTTCCAGAGAGCGGAACAGGC
GAGGAAAAGTAGTCCCTTCTCGGCGATTCTGCGGAGGGATCTCCGTGGGGCGGTGAACGCCGATGATTAT
ATAAGGACGCGCCGGGTGTGGCACAGCTAGTTCCGTCGCAGCCGGGATTTGGGTCGCGGTTCTTGTTTGT
GGATCGCTGTGATCGTCACTTGGTGAGTAGCGGGCTGCTGGGCTGGCCGGGGCTTTCGTGGCCGCCGGGC
CGCTCGGTGGGACGGAAGCGTGTGGAGAGACCGCCAAGGGCTGTAGTCTGGGTC
