>Addgene plasmid #31613 | GFP-PICK | addgene partial sequence | sequence record 38001 | EGFP-C 5'-CATGGTCCTGCTGGAGTTCGTG-3'
CAGTACCCATACGATGTTCCAGATTACGCTGGCGCGCCAATGTTTGCAGACTTAGACTATGACATCGAGG
AGGATAAATTAGGAATCCCCACTGTGCCCGGGAAGGTCACCCTGCAGAAGGATGCTCAGAACCTGATTGG
CATCAGCATCGGAGGAGGGGCCCAGTACTGTCCTTGTCTCTACATTGTCCAGGTATTTGATAACACGCCT
GCAGCCTTGGACGGCACTGTGGCAGCTGGTGATGAGATCACTGGGGTCAATGGCCGATCAATCAAAGGAA
AAACCAAGGTAGAGGTGGCGAAGATGATTCAGGAGGTGAAGGGGGAGGTGACCATCCATTACAACAAGCT
GCAGGCGGACCCTAAGCAGGGCATGTCCCTGGACATTGTGTTGAAGAAAGTCAAGCACCGGCTGGTAGAA
AACATGAGTTCAGGCACAGCTGATGCCCTGGGTCTAAGCCGTGCCATCCTGTGTAATGATGGGTTGGTAA
AGCGGCTGGAGGAGCTGGAGCGCACTGCCGAGCTGTACAAAGGAATGACGGAGCACACCAAGAATCTCCT
ACGGGCCTTTTATGAGCTGTCACAGACTCACCGGGCTTTTGGGGACGTGTTCTCTGTGATTGGGGTGCGG
GAGCCGCAGCCAGCAGCAAGTGAAGCATTTGTGAAGTTTGCTGACGCACACCGCAGCATTGAGAAGTTCG
GCATTCGGCTACTGAAAACCATCAAACCGATGCTGACGGATCTGAACACGTACCTCAATA
